Addgene plasmid #183352: pAAV-syn-F14F15S-splitTVA-EGFP-tTAv2
Purpose: Flp-dependent helper virus for monosynaptic tracing; to be coinjected with pAAV-TREtight-mTagBFP2-B19G (Addgene #100799)
Depositing lab: Ian Wickersham. Depositing organization: Massachusetts Institute of Technology. Publication: Long-term labeling and imaging of synaptically connected neuronal networks in vivo using double-deletion-mutant rabies viruses. Jin L, Sullivan HA, Zhu M, Lavin TK, Matsuyama M, Fu X, Lea NE, Xu R, Hou Y, Rutigliani L, Pruner M, Babcock KR, Ip JPK, Hu M, Daigle TL, Zeng H, Sur M, Feng G, Wickersham IR. Nat Neurosci. 2024 Jan 11. doi: 10.1038/s41593-023-01545-8. PubMed 38212587.
Backbone
  Vector backbone: pAAV
  Vector type: AAV
Growth in bacteria
  Bacterial resistance: Ampicillin, 100 μg/mL
  Growth temperature: 37°C
  Growth strain: NEB Stable
  Copy number: High Copy
Gene/Insert
  Gene/Insert name: TVA, EGFP and tTA
  Insert size (bp): 2126
Terms and licenses: Academic/Nonprofit Terms; Industry Terms: Not Available to Industry
Depositor comments: Please visit https://www.biorxiv.org/content/10.1101/550640v6 for bioRxiv preprint.
How to cite: pAAV-syn-F14F15S-splitTVA-EGFP-tTAv2 was a gift from Ian Wickersham (Addgene plasmid # 183352 ; http://n2t.net/addgene:183352 ; RRID:Addgene_183352)
