[The description below was written by a language model from this plasmid's Addgene catalogue record and pLannotate feature annotations shown in this document.]
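Description:
pAAV-syn-F14F15S-splitTVA-EGFP-tTAv2 is an AAV transfer plasmid built on a pAAV backbone and used to produce a Flp-dependent helper virus for monosynaptic tracing with rabies virus. It is maintained in bacteria through a high-copy ColE1/pUC-type origin with ampicillin selection (β-lactamase under its own promoter), and it also carries an f1 phage origin. The expression cassette lies between AAV2 inverted terminal repeats, which direct replication and packaging of the genome into AAV particles. The annotation detects the left ITR only as short fragments, while the right one is called in full.

Within the ITRs, the neuron-specific human synapsin I promoter faces a payload annotated on the opposite strand: the avian TVA receptor (matched to the quail subgroup A Rous sarcoma virus receptor), EGFP, and a tetracycline transactivator made of TetR fused to VP16-derived minimal activation domains. The record lists these three as a single insert of about 2.1 kb. The short gaps between the coding regions suggest linking elements, but none are annotated. The inverted orientation, together with the "F14F15S" in the name, fits a Flp-controlled switch in which recombination flips the cassette into the sense orientation, although the recombinase sites themselves do not appear in the feature table. Short β-globin intron fragments flank the inverted block, and the name describes TVA as "split", but the record does not explain this arrangement. A WPRE and a bovine growth hormone polyadenylation signal follow the cassette to boost transcript stability and terminate it.

In Flp-expressing neurons, TVA permits entry of EnvA-pseudotyped virus, EGFP marks the starter cells, and tTA is intended to drive the co-injected TREtight-mTagBFP2-B19G helper, which supplies rabies glycoprotein for transsynaptic spread.
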