Features (pLannotate 1.2.2; 20 found; start..end, strand, type, name):
     77..104     +  repeat_region  AAV2 ITR (fragment): inverted terminal repeat of adeno-associated virus serotype 2 inverted
    133..160     +  repeat_region  AAV2 ITR (fragment): inverted terminal repeat of adeno-associated virus serotype 2 inverted
    229..676     +  promoter       hSyn promoter: human synapsin I promoter; confers neuron-specific expression (Kügler et al., 2003)
    730..779     -  intron         β-globin intron (fragment): internally truncated intron from human β-globin
    817..840     -  CDS            VP160 (fragment): 10 tandem repeats of the minimal activation domain of herpes simplex virus VP16 (Cheng et al., 2013)
    856..881     -  CDS            VP64 (fragment): tetrameric repeat of the minimal activation domain of herpes simplex virus VP16 (Beerli et al., 1998)
    961..1581    -  CDS            tetR: TETR2_ECOLX - Experimental evidence at protein level: Swiss-Prot protein existence level 1. TetR is the repressor of the tetracycline resistance element; its N-terminal region forms a helix-turn-helix structure and binds DNA. Binding of tetracycline to TetR reduces the repressor affinity for the tetracycline resistance gene (tetA) promoter operator sites. From Escherichia coli.
   1648..2364    -  CDS            EGFP: EGFP is a basic (constitutively fluorescent) green fluorescent protein published in 1996, derived from Aequorea victoria. It is reported to be a rapidly-maturing weak dimer with moderate acid sensitivity.
   2431..2898    -  CDS            RSVR_COTJA: Experimental evidence at protein level: Swiss-Prot protein existence level 1. Responsible for susceptibility to the retrovirus subgroup A Rous sarcoma virus. From Coturnix japonica (Japanese quail) (Coturnix coturnix japonica).
   2940..2990    -  intron         β-globin intron (fragment): internally truncated intron from human β-globin
   3029..3617    +  misc_feature   WPRE: woodchuck hepatitis virus posttranscriptional regulatory element
   3625..3849    +  polyA_signal   bGH poly(A) signal: bovine growth hormone polyadenylation signal
   3851..3991    +  repeat_region  AAV2 ITR: inverted terminal repeat of adeno-associated virus serotype 2 inverted
   3996..4047    -  misc_feature   bom (fragment): basis of mobility region from pBR322
   4066..4521    +  rep_origin     f1 ori (sequence partly withheld): f1 bacteriophage origin of replication; arrow indicates direction of (+) strand synthesis
   4522..4571    -  misc_feature   bom (fragment): basis of mobility region from pBR322
   4673..4708    -  CDS            rop (fragment): Rop protein, which maintains plasmids at low copy number; rop
   4803..4907    +  promoter       AmpR promoter: bla
   4908..5768    +  CDS            AmpR: β-lactamase; bla; confers resistance to ampicillin, carbenicillin, and related antibiotics
   5939..4       +  rep_origin     ori (across the origin): high-copy-number ColE1/pMB1/pBR322/pUC origin of replication
>Addgene plasmid #183352 | pAAV-syn-F14F15S-splitTVA-EGFP-tTAv2 | addgene full sequence | sequence record 360427 | Addgene NGS Result
GAAAAACGCCAGCAACGCGGCCTTTTTACGGTTCCTGGCCTTTTGCTGGCCTTTTGCTCACATGTCCTGC
AGGCAGCTGCGCGCTCGCTCGCTCACTGAGGCCGCCCGGGCGTCGGGCGACCTTTGGTCGCCCGGCCTCA
GTGAGCGAGCGAGCGCGCAGAGAGGGAGTGGCCAACTCCATCACTAGGGGTTCCTGTCGACGCTAGACTG
CAGAGGGCCCTGCGTATGAGTGCAAGTGGGTTTTAGGACCAGGATGAGGCGGGGTGGGGGTGCCTACCTG
ACGACCGACCCCGACCCACTGGACAAGCACCCAACCCCCATTCCCCAAATTGCGCATCCCCTATCAGAGA
GGGGGAGGGGAAACAGGATGCGGCGAGGCGCGTGCGCACTGCCAGCTTCAGCACCGCGGACAGTGCCTTC
GCCCCCGCCTGGCGGCGCGCGCCACCGCCGCCTCAGCACTGAAGGCGCGCTGACGTCACTCGCCGGTCCC
CCGCAAACTCCCCTTCCCGGCCACCTTGGTCGCGTCCGCGCCGCCGCCGGCCCAGCCGGACCGCACCACG
CGAGGCGCGAGATAGGGGGGCACGGGCGCGACCATCTGCGCTGCGGCGCCGGCGACTCAGCGCTGCCTCA
GTCTGCGGTGGGCAGCGGAGGAGTCGTGTCGTGCCTGAGAGCGCAGTCAGCCGCCACCATGGTTAGAAGT
TCCTATTCTATCAGAAGTATAGGAACTTCGCAGAATGGTAGCTGGATTGTAGCTGCTATTAGCAATATGA
AACCTCTTAGAAGTTCCTATTCTTATAGGAGTATAGGAACTTCTCACAGCATATCCAGGTCAAAATCATC
AAGTGCATCAGCAGGGAGCATGTCCAAATCAAAGTCATCCAGGGCATCAGCAGGCAGCATGTCCAGGTCA
AAATCATCCAAGGCATCAGCAGGCACGTGCTTTCTCTTTTTGGGCACGTGAGAGCCAGACTCACATTTCA
GCTGCTTTTCCAGGCCACAGATGATCAGTTCCAGGCCAAAAAGGAATGCAGGCTCAGCCCCTTGGTGGTC
AAACAACTCAATAGCTTGCCGCAGCAGTGGTGGCATGGAGTCAGTGGTGGGGGTCTCCCTCTCCTCCTTG
GCAACTTGGTGCTCCTGGTCCTCCAGCACACAGCCCAAGGTGAAGTGGCCCACAGCAGAGAGGGCATACA
AGGCATTTTCCAGGGAGAAGCCTTGTTGGCACAGGAATGCCAGCTGGTTCTCCAGGGTCTCATACTGCTT
CTCTGTAGGCCTGGTGCCCAAGTGAACTTTGGCACCATCCCGGTGGGAGAGCAAGGCACATCTGAAGCTC
TTGGCATTGTTCCTCAGGAAGTCCTGCCAGGACTCCCCTTCCAGAGGGCAGAAGTGGGTGTGGTGCCTGT
CCAACATCTCAATGGCCAGGGCATCAAGCAGAGCCCTCTTGTTCTTCACATGCCAGTACAGGGTAGGCTG
CTCCACACCCAGCTTCTGGGCCAGCTTCCTGGTGGTCAAGCCCTCAATGCCAACTTCATTCAGGAGCTCC
AAGGCAGAGTTGATGACTTTGCTCTTGTCCAGTCTGGACATAGGTCCAGGGTTCTCCTCCACGTCTCCAG
CCTGCTTCAGCAGGCTGAAGTTAGTAGCTCCGCTTCCCTTGTACAGCTCGTCCATGCCGAGAGTGATCCC
GGCGGCGGTCACGAACTCCAGCAGGACCATGTGATCGCGCTTCTCGTTGGGGTCTTTGCTCAGGGCGGAC
TGGGTGCTCAGGTAGTGGTTGTCGGGCAGCAGCACGGGGCCGTCGCCGATGGGGGTGTTCTGCTGGTAGT
GGTCGGCGAGCTGCACGCTGCCGTCCTCGATGTTGTGGCGGATCTTGAAGTTCACCTTGATGCCGTTCTT
CTGCTTGTCGGCCATGATATAGACGTTGTGGCTGTTGTAGTTGTACTCCAGCTTGTGCCCCAGGATGTTG
CCGTCCTCCTTGAAGTCGATGCCCTTCAGCTCGATGCGGTTCACCAGGGTGTCGCCCTCGAACTTCACCT
CGGCGCGGGTCTTGTAGTTGCCGTCGTCCTTGAAGAAGATGGTGCGCTCCTGGACGTAGCCTTCGGGCAT
GGCGGACTTGAAGAAGTCGTGCTGCTTCATGTGGTCGGGGTAGCGGCTGAAGCACTGCACGCCGTAGGTC
AGGGTGGTCACGAGGGTGGGCCAGGGCACGGGCAGCTTGCCGGTGGTGCAGATGAACTTCAGGGTCAGCT
TGCCGTAGGTGGCATCGCCCTCGCCCTCGCCGGACACGCTGAACTTGTGGCCGTTTACGTCGCCGTCCAG
CTCGACCAGGATGGGCACCACCCCGGTGAACAGCTCCTCGCCCTTGCTCACCATGGGTCCAGGGTTCTCC
TCCACGTCTCCAGCCTGCTTCAGCAGGCTGAAGTTAGTAGCTCCGGATCCGGAGAACAAGTCTGCCTGGC
TCTTGTCAGGCACCAGCAGCTCCTTGGATGCGCTTTCAAGACTGAAGATGTCAGACCTGCTTTTTGCTTT
GGACTTCCCCCATGCAGCGATACCACCCACAGCTACCAGGCAGCACAGGAGCACTGCAGTGATCAGCATC
CACATGCGGCCGTGATTCCTGGCTGGCAGAGCACGTCCAGGAGCAGGGGCAGTGGGAGCCTCTGTGCCGT
TGTCCGTGGGCACCGCGGGGATCGCGCTGGTCCCGCAGCCCCACTCGTCCCGCCCGTCGTCGCAGTCGGG
GTGTCCGTCGCACAGCCAGTCCTGCGGGTAACACTCCCCGTGGGCACCGGGCGGCTCCGAGCAGCGGAAC
TGACCGGGGGGGCAACGGGACAAAGAACCGTTACCGGACCCGTTACCGGTCACGTTACCGGGCAGCAGCA
GCAGCAGCAGCGCGGGCAGCAGCCGCGCACCTCCAGAAGTTCCTATACTTCTGATAGAATAGGAACTTCT
TGCCTTAACCCAGAAATTATCACTGTTATTCTTTAGAATGGTGCAAAGAGAAGTTCCTATACTCCTATAA
GAATAGGAACTTCTCCGGAATCAACCTCTGGATTACAAAATTTGTGAAAGATTGACTGGTATTCTTAACT
ATGTTGCTCCTTTTACGCTATGTGGATACGCTGCTTTAATGCCTTTGTATCATGCTATTGCTTCCCGTAT
GGCTTTCATTTTCTCCTCCTTGTATAAATCCTGGTTGCTGTCTCTTTATGAGGAGTTGTGGCCCGTTGTC
AGGCAACGTGGCGTGGTGTGCACTGTGTTTGCTGACGCAACCCCCACTGGTTGGGGCATTGCCACCACCT
GTCAGCTCCTTTCCGGGACTTTCGCTTTCCCCCTCCCTATTGCCACGGCGGAACTCATCGCCGCCTGCCT
TGCCCGCTGCTGGACAGGGGCTCGGCTGTTGGGCACTGACAATTCCGTGGTGTTGTCGGGGAAGCTGACG
TCCTTTCCATGGCTGCTCGCCTGTGTTGCCACCTGGATTCTGCGCGGGACGTCCTTCTGCTACGTCCCTT
CGGCCCTCAATCCAGCGGACCTTCCTTCCCGCGGCCTGCTGCCGGCTCTGCGGCCTCTTCCGCGTCTTCG
CCTTCGCCCTCAGACGAGTCGGATCTCCCTTTGGGCCGCCTCCCCGCCTGGATCCTGTGCCTTCTAGTTG
CCAGCCATCTGTTGTTTGCCCCTCCCCCGTGCCTTCCTTGACCCTGGAAGGTGCCACTCCCACTGTCCTT
TCCTAATAAAATGAGGAAATTGCATCGCATTGTCTGAGTAGGTGTCATTCTATTCTGGGGGGTGGGGTGG
GGCAGGACAGCAAGGGGGAGGATTGGGAAGACAATAGCAGGCATGCTGGGGATGCGGTGGGCTCTATGGC
AGGAACCCCTAGTGATGGAGTTGGCCACTCCCTCTCTGCGCGCTCGCTCGCTCACTGAGGCCGGGCGACC
AAAGGTCGCCCGACGCCCGGGCTTTGCCCGGGCGGCCTCAGTGAGCGAGCGAGCGCGCAGCTGCCTGCAG
GGGCGCCTGATGCGGTATTTTCTCCTTACGCATCTGTGCGGTATTTCACACCGCATA
[95 nt withheld, positions 4048-4142]
T
[46 nt withheld, positions 4144-4189]
C
[141 nt withheld, positions 4191-4331]
CCTTTGACGTTGGAGTCCACGTTCTTT
[37 nt withheld, positions 4359-4395]
ACTCTATCTCGGGCTATTCTTTTGATTTATAAGGGATTTTGCCGATTTCGGTCTATTGGTTAAAAAATGA
GCTGATTTAACAAAAATTTAACGCGAATTTTAACAAAATATTAACGTTTACAATTTTATGGTGCACTCTC
AGTACAATCTGCTCTGATGCCGCATAGTTAAGCCAGCCCCGACACCCGCCAACACCCGCTGACGCGCCCT
GACGGGCTTGTCTGCTCCCGGCATCCGCTTACAGACAAGCTGTGACCGTCTCCGGGAGCTGCATGTGTCA
GAGGTTTTCACCGTCATCACCGAAACGCGCGAGACGAAAGGGCCTCGTGATACGCCTATTTTTATAGGTT
AATGTCATGATAATAATGGTTTCTTAGACGTCAGGTGGCACTTTTCGGGGAAATGTGCGCGGAACCCCTA
TTTGTTTATTTTTCTAAATACATTCAAATATGTATCCGCTCATGAGACAATAACCCTGATAAATGCTTCA
ATAATATTGAAAAAGGAAGAGTATGAGTATTCAACATTTCCGTGTCGCCCTTATTCCCTTTTTTGCGGCA
TTTTGCCTTCCTGTTTTTGCTCACCCAGAAACGCTGGTGAAAGTAAAAGATGCTGAAGATCAGTTGGGTG
CACGAGTGGGTTACATCGAACTGGATCTCAACAGCGGTAAGATCCTTGAGAGTTTTCGCCCCGAAGAACG
TTTTCCAATGATGAGCACTTTTAAAGTTCTGCTATGTGGCGCGGTATTATCCCGTATTGACGCCGGGCAA
GAGCAACTCGGTCGCCGCATACACTATTCTCAGAATGACTTGGTTGAGTACTCACCAGTCACAGAAAAGC
ATCTTACGGATGGCATGACAGTAAGAGAATTATGCAGTGCTGCCATAACCATGAGTGATAACACTGCGGC
CAACTTACTTCTGACAACGATCGGAGGACCGAAGGAGCTAACCGCTTTTTTGCACAACATGGGGGATCAT
GTAACTCGCCTTGATCGTTGGGAACCGGAGCTGAATGAAGCCATACCAAACGACGAGCGTGACACCACGA
TGCCTGTAGCAATGGCAACAACGTTGCGCAAACTATTAACTGGCGAACTACTTACTCTAGCTTCCCGGCA
ACAATTAATAGACTGGATGGAGGCGGATAAAGTTGCAGGACCACTTCTGCGCTCGGCCCTTCCGGCTGGC
TGGTTTATTGCTGATAAATCTGGAGCCGGTGAGCGTGGGTCTCGCGGTATCATTGCAGCACTGGGGCCAG
ATGGTAAGCCCTCCCGTATCGTAGTTATCTACACGACGGGGAGTCAGGCAACTATGGATGAACGAAATAG
ACAGATCGCTGAGATAGGTGCCTCACTGATTAAGCATTGGTAACTGTCAGACCAAGTTTACTCATATATA
CTTTAGATTGATTTAAAACTTCATTTTTAATTTAAAAGGATCTAGGTGAAGATCCTTTTTGATAATCTCA
TGACCAAAATCCCTTAACGTGAGTTTTCGTTCCACTGAGCGTCAGACCCCGTAGAAAAGATCAAAGGATC
TTCTTGAGATCCTTTTTTTCTGCGCGTAATCTGCTGCTTGCAAACAAAAAAACCACCGCTACCAGCGGTG
GTTTGTTTGCCGGATCAAGAGCTACCAACTCTTTTTCCGAAGGTAACTGGCTTCAGCAGAGCGCAGATAC
CAAATACTGTTCTTCTAGTGTAGCCGTAGTTAGGCCACCACTTCAAGAACTCTGTAGCACCGCCTACATA
CCTCGCTCTGCTAATCCTGTTACCAGTGGCTGCTGCCAGTGGCGATAAGTCGTGTCTTACCGGGTTGGAC
TCAAGACGATAGTTACCGGATAAGGCGCAGCGGTCGGGCTGAACGGGGGGTTCGTGCACACAGCCCAGCT
TGGAGCGAACGACCTACACCGAACTGAGATACCTACAGCGTGAGCTATGAGAAAGCGCCACGCTTCCCGA
AGGGAGAAAGGCGGACAGGTATCCGGTAAGCGGCAGGGTCGGAACAGGAGAGCGCACGAGGGAGCTTCCA
GGGGGAAACGCCTGGTATCTTTATAGTCCTGTCGGGTTTCGCCACCTCTGACTTGAGCGTCGATTTTTGT
GATGCTCGTCAGGGGGGCGGAGCCTATG
